>Addgene plasmid #111687 | MAC_N_GSK3B | addgene full sequence | sequence record 212860 | Addgene NGS Result
TCGCGATGTACGGGCCAGATATACGCGTTGACATTGATTATTGACTAGTTATTAATAGTAATCAATTACG
GGGTCATTAGTTCATAGCCCATATATGGAGTTCCGCGTTACATAACTTACGGTAAATGGCCCGCCTGGCT
GACCGCCCAACGACCCCCGCCCATTGACGTCAATAATGACGTATGTTCCCATAGTAACGCCAATAGGGAC
TTTCCATTGACGTCAATGGGTGGAGTATTTACGGTAAACTGCCCACTTGGCAGTACATCAAGTGTATCAT
ATGCCAAGTACGCCCCCTATTGACGTCAATGACGGTAAATGGCCCGCCTGGCATTATGCCCAGTACATGA
CCTTATGGGACTTTCCTACTTGGCAGTACATCTACGTATTAGTCATCGCTATTACCATGGTGATGCGGTT
TTGGCAGTACATCAATGGGCGTGGATAGCGGTTTGACTCACGGGGATTTCCAAGTCTCCACCCCATTGAC
GTCAATGGGAGTTTGTTTTGGCACCAAAATCAACGGGACTTTCCAAAATGTCGTAACAACTCCGCCCCAT
TGACGCAAATGGGCGGTAGGCGTGTACGGTGGGAGGTCTATATAAGCAGAGCTCTCCCTATCAGTGATAG
AGATCTCCCTATCAGTGATAGAGATCGTCGACGAGCTCGTTTAGTGAACCGTCAGATCGCCTGGAGACGC
CATCCACGCTGTTTTGACCTCCATAGAAGACACCGGGACCGATCCAGCCTCCGGACTCTAGCGTTTAAAC
TTAAGCTTGGTACCGAGCTCGGATCCACTAGTCCAGTGTGGTGGAATTCTGCAGATATCCAGCACAGTGG
CGGCCGCTCGAGACCATGAAGGACAACACCGTGCCCCTGAAGCTGATCGCCCTGCTGGCCAACGGCGAGT
TCCACTCTGGCGAGCAGCTGGGCGAGACACTGGGCATGAGCAGAGCCGCCATCAACAAGCACATCCAGAC
CCTGCGGGACTGGGGCGTGGACGTGTTCACAGTGCCCGGCAAGGGCTACAGCCTGCCCGAGCCCATCCAG
CTGCTGAACGCCAAGCAGATCCTGGGCCAGCTGGATGGCGGATCTGTGGCCGTGCTGCCCGTGATCGACA
GCACCAACCAGTATCTGCTCGACCGGATCGGCGAGCTGAAGTCCGGCGACGCCTGTATCGCCGAGTACCA
GCAGGCCGGCAGAGGCGGCAGGGGCAGAAAGTGGTTCAGCCCCTTCGGCGCCAACCTGTACCTGAGCATG
TTCTGGAGACTGGAACAGGGCCCAGCCGCCGCTATTGGCCTGAGCCTGGTCATCGGCATCGTGATGGCCG
AGGTGCTGCGGAAGCTGGGCGCCGACAAAGTGCGCGTGAAGTGGCCCAACGACCTGTATCTGCAGGACCG
GAAGCTGGCCGGCATCCTGGTGGAACTGACCGGCAAAACAGGCGACGCCGCCCAGATCGTGATCGGCGCT
GGCATCAACATGGCCATGCGGCGGGTGGAAGAGAGCGTGGTCAACCAGGGCTGGATCACCCTGCAGGAAG
CCGGCATCAACCTGGACCGGAACACCCTGGCCGCCATGCTGATCAGAGAGCTGAGAGCCGCCCTGGAACT
GTTCGAGCAGGAAGGCCTGGCCCCCTACCTGAGCAGATGGGAGAAGCTGGACAACTTCATCAACCGGCCC
GTGAAACTGATCATCGGCGACAAAGAGATCTTCGGCATCAGCCGGGGCATCGACAAGCAGGGGGCCCTGC
TCCTGGAACAGGACGGCATCATCAAGCCCTGGATGGGCGGCGAGATCAGCCTGCGGAGCGCCGAGAAGTA
CCCATACGATGTTCCTGACTATGCCGGTACCGAGCTCGGATCCACCATGGCTAGCTGGAGCCACCCGCAG
TTCGAGAAAGGTGGAGGTTCCGGAGGTGGATCGGGAGGTGGATCGTGGAGCCACCCGCAGTTCGAAAAAG
CGGCCGATATCACAAGTTTGTACAAAAAAGCAGGCTCCACCATGTCAGGGCGGCCCAGAACCACCTCCTT
TGCGGAGAGCTGCAAGCCGGTGCAGCAGCCTTCAGCTTTTGGCAGCATGAAAGTTAGCAGAGACAAGGAC
GGCAGCAAGGTGACAACAGTGGTGGCAACTCCTGGGCAGGGTCCAGACAGGCCACAAGAAGTCAGCTATA
CAGACACTAAAGTGATTGGAAATGGATCATTTGGTGTGGTATATCAAGCCAAACTTTGTGATTCAGGAGA
ACTGGTCGCCATCAAGAAAGTATTGCAGGACAAGAGATTTAAGAATCGAGAGCTCCAGATCATGAGAAAG
CTAGATCACTGTAACATAGTCCGATTGCGTTATTTCTTCTACTCCAGTGGTGAGAAGAAAGATGAGGTCT
ATCTTAATCTGGTGCTGGACTATGTTCCGGAAACAGTATACAGAGTTGCCAGACACTATAGTCGAGCCAA
ACAGACGCTCCCTGTGATTTATGTCAAGTTGTATATGTATCAGCTGTTCCGAAGTTTAGCCTATATCCAT
TCCTTTGGAATCTGCCATCGGGATATTAAACCGCAGAACCTCTTGTTGGATCCTGATACTGCTGTATTAA
AACTCTGTGACTTTGGAAGTGCAAAGCAGCTGGTCCGAGGAGAACCCAATGTTTCGTATATCTGTTCTCG
GTACTATAGGGCACCAGAGTTGATCTTTGGAGCCACTGATTATACCTCTAGTATAGATGTATGGTCTGCT
GGCTGTGTGTTGGCTGAGCTGTTACTAGGACAACCAATATTTCCAGGGGATAGTGGTGTGGATCAGTTGG
TAGAAATAATCAAGGTCCTGGGAACTCCAACAAGGGAGCAAATCAGAGAAATGAACCCAAACTACACAGA
ATTTAAATTCCCTCAAATTAAGGCACATCCTTGGACTAAGGTCTTCCGACCCCGAACTCCACCGGAGGCA
ATTGCACTGTGTAGCCGTCTGCTGGAGTATACACCAACTGCCCGACTAACACCACTGGAAGCTTGTGCAC
ATTCATTTTTTGATGAATTACGGGACCCAAATGTCAAACTACCAAATGGGCGAGACACACCTGCACTCTT
CAACTTCACCACTCAAGAACTGTCAAGTAATCCACCTCTGGCTACCATCCTTATTCCTCCTCATGCTCGG
ATTCAAGCAGCTGCTTCAACCCCCACAAATGCCACAGCAGCGTCAGATGCTAATACTGGAGACCGTGGAC
AGACCAATAATGCTGCTTCTGCATCAGCTTCCAACTCCACCGACCCAGCTTTCTTGTACAAAGTGGTGAC
GTAAGCTAGGGGCCCGTTTAAACCCGCTGATCAGCCTCGACTGTGCCTTCTAGTTGCCAGCCATCTGTTG
TTTGCCCCTCCCCCGTGCCTTCCTTGACCCTGGAAGGTGCCACTCCCACTGTCCTTTCCTAATAAAATGA
GGAAATTGCATCGCATTGTCTGAGTAGGTGTCATTCTATTCTGGGGGGTGGGGTGGGGCAGGACAGCAAG
GGGGAGGATTGGGAAGACAATAGCAGGCATGCTGGGGATGCGGTGGGCTCTATGGCTTCTGAGGCGGAAA
GAACCAGCTGGGGCTCTAGGGGGTATCCCC
[124 nt withheld, positions 3601-3724]
C
[91 nt withheld, positions 3726-3816]
AGGGTGATGGTTCACGTACCTAGAAGTTCCTATTCCGAAGTTCCTATTCTCTAGAAAGTATAGGAACTTC
CTTGGCCAAAAAGCCTGAACTCACCGCGACGTCTGTCGAGAAGTTTCTGATCGAAAAGTTCGACAGCGTC
TCCGACCTGATGCAGCTCTCGGAGGGCGAAGAATCTCGTGCTTTCAGCTTCGATGTAGGAGGGCGTGGAT
ATGTCCTGCGGGTAAATAGCTGCGCCGATGGTTTCTACAAAGATCGTTATGTTTATCGGCACTTTGCATC
GGCCGCGCTCCCGATTCCGGAAGTGCTTGACATTGGGGAATTCAGCGAGAGCCTGACCTATTGCATCTCC
CGCCGTGCACAGGGTGTCACGTTGCAAGACCTGCCTGAAACCGAACTGCCCGCTGTTCTGCAGCCGGTCG
CGGAGGCCATGGATGCGATCGCTGCGGCCGATCTTAGCCAGACGAGCGGGTTCGGCCCATTCGGACCGCA
AGGAATCGGTCAATACACTACATGGCGTGATTTCATATGCGCGATTGCTGATCCCCATGTGTATCACTGG
CAAACTGTGATGGACGACACCGTCAGTGCGTCCGTCGCGCAGGCTCTCGATGAGCTGATGCTTTGGGCCG
AGGACTGCCCCGAAGTCCGGCACCTCGTGCACGCGGATTTCGGCTCCAACAATGTCCTGACGGACAATGG
CCGCATAACAGCGGTCATTGACTGGAGCGAGGCGATGTTCGGGGATTCCCAATACGAGGTCGCCAACATC
TTCTTCTGGAGGCCGTGGTTGGCTTGTATGGAGCAGCAGACGCGCTACTTCGAGCGGAGGCATCCGGAGC
TTGCAGGATCGCCGCGGCTCCGGGCGTATATGCTCCGCATTGGTCTTGACCAACTCTATCAGAGCTTGGT
TGACGGCAATTTCGATGATGCAGCTTGGGCGCAGGGTCGATGCGACGCAATCGTCCGATCCGGAGCCGGG
ACTGTCGGGCGTACACAAATCGCCCGCAGAAGCGCGGCCGTCTGGACCGATGGCTGTGTAGAAGTACTCG
CCGATAGTGGAAACCGACGCCCCAGCACTCGTCCGAGGGCAAAGGAATAGCACGTACTACGAGATTTCGA
TTCCACCGCCGCCTTCTATGAAAGGTTGGGCTTCGGAATCGTTTTCCGGGACGCCGGCTGGATGATCCTC
CAGCGCGGGGATCTCATGCTGGAGTTCTTCGCCCACCCCAACTTGTTTATTGCAGCTTATAATGGTTACA
AATAAAGCAATAGCATCACAAATTTCACAAATAAAGCATTTTTTTCACTGCATTCTAGTTGTGGTTTGTC
CAAACTCATCAATGTATCTTATCATGTCTGTATACCGTCGACCTCTAGCTAGAGCTTGGCGTAATCATGG
TCATAGCTGTTTCCTGTGTGAAATTGTTATCCGCTCACAATTCCACACAACATACGAGCCGGAAGCATAA
AGTGTAAAGCCTGGGGTGCCTAATGAGTGAGCTAACTCACATTAATTGCGTTGCGCTCACTGCCCGCTTT
CCAGTCGGGAAACCTGTCGTGCCAGCTGCATTAATGAATCGGCCAACGCGCGGGGAGAGGCGGTTTGCGT
ATTGGGCGCTCTTCCGCTTCCTCGCTCACTGACTCGCTGCGCTCGGTCGTTCGGCTGCGGCGAGCGGTAT
CAGCTCACTCAAAGGCGGTAATACGGTTATCCACAGAATCAGGGGATAACGCAGGAAAGAACATGTGAGC
AAAAGGCCAGCAAAAGGCCAGGAACCGTAAAAAGGCCGCGTTGCTGGCGTTTTTCCATAGGCTCCGCCCC
CCTGACGAGCATCACAAAAATCGACGCTCAAGTCAGAGGTGGCGAAACCCGACAGGACTATAAAGATACC
AGGCGTTTCCCCCTGGAAGCTCCCTCGTGCGCTCTCCTGTTCCGACCCTGCCGCTTACCGGATACCTGTC
CGCCTTTCTCCCTTCGGGAAGCGTGGCGCTTTCTCATAGCTCACGCTGTAGGTATCTCAGTTCGGTGTAG
GTCGTTCGCTCCAAGCTGGGCTGTGTGCACGAACCCCCCGTTCAGCCCGACCGCTGCGCCTTATCCGGTA
ACTATCGTCTTGAGTCCAACCCGGTAAGACACGACTTATCGCCACTGGCAGCAGCCACTGGTAACAGGAT
TAGCAGAGCGAGGTATGTAGGCGGTGCTACAGAGTTCTTGAAGTGGTGGCCTAACTACGGCTACACTAGA
AGAACAGTATTTGGTATCTGCGCTCTGCTGAAGCCAGTTACCTTCGGAAAAAGAGTTGGTAGCTCTTGAT
CCGGCAAACAAACCACCGCTGGTAGCGGTGGTTTTTTTGTTTGCAAGCAGCAGATTACGCGCAGAAAAAA
AGGATCTCAAGAAGATCCTTTGATCTTTTCTACGGGGTCTGACGCTCAGTGGAACGAAAACTCACGTTAA
GGGATTTTGGTCATGAGATTATCAAAAAGGATCTTCACCTAGATCCTTTTAAATTAAAAATGAAGTTTTA
AATCAATCTAAAGTATATATGAGTAAACTTGGTCTGACAGTTACCAATGCTTAATCAGTGAGGCACCTAT
CTCAGCGATCTGTCTATTTCGTTCATCCATAGTTGCCTGACTCCCCGTCGTGTAGATAACTACGATACGG
GAGGGCTTACCATCTGGCCCCAGTGCTGCAATGATACCGCGAGACCCACGCTCACCGGCTCCAGATTTAT
CAGCAATAAACCAGCCAGCCGGAAGGGCCGAGCGCAGAAGTGGTCCTGCAACTTTATCCGCCTCCATCCA
GTCTATTAATTGTTGCCGGGAAGCTAGAGTAAGTAGTTCGCCAGTTAATAGTTTGCGCAACGTTGTTGCC
ATTGCTACAGGCATCGTGGTGTCACGCTCGTCGTTTGGTATGGCTTCATTCAGCTCCGGTTCCCAACGAT
CAAGGCGAGTTACATGATCCCCCATGTTGTGCAAAAAAGCGGTTAGCTCCTTCGGTCCTCCGATCGTTGT
CAGAAGTAAGTTGGCCGCAGTGTTATCACTCATGGTTATGGCAGCACTGCATAATTCTCTTACTGTCATG
CCATCCGTAAGATGCTTTTCTGTGACTGGTGAGTACTCAACCAAGTCATTCTGAGAATAGTGTATGCGGC
GACCGAGTTGCTCTTGCCCGGCGTCAATACGGGATAATACCGCGCCACATAGCAGAACTTTAAAAGTGCT
CATCATTGGAAAACGTTCTTCGGGGCGAAAACTCTCAAGGATCTTACCGCTGTTGAGATCCAGTTCGATG
TAACCCACTCGTGCACCCAACTGATCTTCAGCATCTTTTACTTTCACCAGCGTTTCTGGGTGAGCAAAAA
CAGGAAGGCAAAATGCCGCAAAAAAGGGAATAAGGGCGACACGGAAATGTTGAATACTCATACTCTTCCT
TTTTCAATATTATTGAAGCATTTATCAGGGTTATTGTCTCATGAGCGGATACATATTTGAATGTATTTAG
AAAAATAAACAAATAGGGGTTCCGCGCACATTTCCCCGAAAAGTGCCACCTGACGTCGACGGATCGGGAG
ATCTCCCGATCCCCTATGGTGCACTCTCAGTACAATCTGCTCTGATGCCGCATAGTTAAGCCAGTATCTG
CTCCCTGCTTGTGTGTTGGAGGTCGCTGAGTAGTGCGCGAGCAAAATTTAAGCTACAACAAGGCAAGGCT
TGACCGACAATTGCATGAAGAATCTGCTTAGGGTTAGGCGTTTTGCGCTGCT
Features (pLannotate 1.2.2; 27 found; start..end, strand, type, name):
     30..409     +  enhancer       CMV enhancer: human cytomegalovirus immediate early enhancer
    410..613     +  promoter       CMV promoter: human cytomegalovirus (CMV) immediate early promoter
    615..634     +  promoter       PLtetO-1 promoter (fragment): modified phage lambda PL promoter with tet operator sites (Lutz and Bujard, 1997)
    636..655     +  promoter       PLtetO-1 promoter (fragment): modified phage lambda PL promoter with tet operator sites (Lutz and Bujard, 1997)
    663..696     +  promoter       TRE3GV promoter (fragment): 3rd-generation Tet-responsive promoter that can be activated by binding of Tet-On® 3G, optimized for retroviral and lentiviral vectors
    856..1818    +  CDS            birA: BIRA_ECOLI - Also known as bioR, dhbB. Experimental evidence at protein level: Swiss-Prot protein existence level 1. Acts both as a biotin--[acetyl-CoA-carboxylase] ligase and a biotin-operon repressor. In the presence of ATP, BirA activates biotin to form the BirA-biotinyl-5'-adenylate (BirA-bio-5'-AMP or holoBirA) complex. HoloBirA can either transfer the biotinyl moiety to the biotin carboxyl carrier protein (BCCP) subunit of acetyl-CoA carboxylase, or bind to the biotin operator site and inhibit transcription of the operon. From Escherichia coli (strain K12).
   1819..1844    +  CDS            3xHA (fragment): three tandem HA epitope tags
   1876..1895    +  CDS            Strep-Tag II (fragment): peptide that binds Strep-Tactin®, an engineered form of streptavidin
   1936..1958    +  CDS            Strep-Tag II (fragment): peptide that binds Strep-Tactin®, an engineered form of streptavidin
   1972..1996    +  protein_bind   attB1: mutant version of attB; recombination site for the Gateway® BP reaction BP Clonase™
   2002..3261    +  CDS            GSK3B: GSK3B_HUMAN - Experimental evidence at protein level: Swiss-Prot protein existence level 1. Constitutively active protein kinase that acts as a negative regulator in the hormonal control of glucose homeostasis, Wnt signaling and regulation of transcription factors and microtubules, by phosphorylating and inactivating glycogen synthase (GYS1 or GYS2), EIF2B, CTNNB1/beta-catenin, APC, AXIN1, DPYSL2/CRMP2, JUN, NFATC1/NFATC, MAPT/TAU and MACF1. Requires primed phosphorylation of the majority of its substrates. In skeletal muscle, contributes to insulin regulation of glycogen synthesis by phosphor
   3263..3287    -  protein_bind   attB2: mutant version of attB; recombination site for the Gateway® BP reaction BP Clonase™
   3331..3555    +  polyA_signal   bGH poly(A) signal: bovine growth hormone polyadenylation signal
   3559..3580    +  promoter       SV40 promoter (fragment): SV40 enhancer and early promoter
   3601..3834    +  rep_origin     f1 ori (fragment) (sequence partly withheld): f1 bacteriophage origin of replication; arrow indicates direction of (+) strand synthesis
   3839..3886    +  protein_bind   FRT: FLP-mediated recombination occurs in the 8-bp core sequence TCTAGAAA (Turan and Bode, 2011). FLP recombinase from the Saccharomyces cerevisiae 2μ plasmid
   3894..4916    +  CDS            HygR: aminoglycoside phosphotransferase from E. coli; aph(4)-Ia; confers resistance to hygromycin
   4926..5051    +  CDS            ble (fragment): BLE_KLEPN - Experimental evidence at protein level: Swiss-Prot protein existence level 1. Binding protein with a strong affinity to the bleomycin family of antibiotics. Binds to CL990; an antimitotic-antibiotic compound. From Klebsiella pneumoniae.
   5046..5167    +  polyA_signal   SV40 poly(A) signal: SV40 polyadenylation signal
   5240..5256    -  protein_bind   lac operator: The lac repressor binds to the lac operator to inhibit transcription in E. coli. This inhibition can be relieved by adding lactose or isopropyl-β-D-thiogalactopyranoside (IPTG). lac repressor encoded by lacI
   5264..5294    -  promoter       lac promoter: promoter for the E. coli lac operon
   5309..5330    -  protein_bind   CAP binding site: CAP binding activates transcription in the presence of cAMP. E. coli catabolite activator protein
   5343..5435    -  CDS            lacI (fragment): lac repressor; lacI; The lac repressor binds to the lac operator to inhibit transcription in E. coli. This inhibition can be relieved by adding lactose or isopropyl-β-D-thiogalactopyranoside (IPTG).
   5618..6206    -  rep_origin     ori: high-copy-number ColE1/pMB1/pBR322/pUC origin of replication
   6377..7237    -  CDS            AmpR: β-lactamase; bla; confers resistance to ampicillin, carbenicillin, and related antibiotics
   7238..7342    -  promoter       AmpR promoter: bla
   7401..7453    -  misc_feature   bom (fragment): basis of mobility region from pBR322
