[The description below was written by a language model from this plasmid's Addgene catalogue record and pLannotate feature annotations shown in this document.]
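Description:
MAC_N_GSK3B is a mammalian expression plasmid that produces human GSK3B, a constitutively active protein kinase involved in glucose homeostasis and Wnt signalling, fused at its N-terminus to the MAC-tag. It is built on the MAC-tag-N destination backbone. The open reading frame, taken from an hORFeome clone collection, was introduced by Gateway recombination and is flanked by attB1 and attB2 sites. In bacteria the 7.6 kb plasmid replicates from a high-copy ColE1/pUC-type origin and is selected with ampicillin through the bla gene.

Transcription is driven by the CMV enhancer and promoter. This is followed immediately by short matches to tet operator-containing promoters, which suggests a tetracycline-regulatable CMV/TetO arrangement, although the catalogue fields do not say so explicitly. The transcript ends at a bGH polyadenylation signal. Upstream of attB1, the tag comprises an E. coli BirA-derived biotin ligase coding sequence, an HA epitope and two Strep-Tag II motifs, all in line with GSK3B. With this combination, one construct supports both Strep-based affinity purification with mass spectrometry and BioID-style proximity biotinylation, and the HA epitope is available for detection and localisation studies.

Downstream of the expression cassette, an FRT site sits directly before a hygromycin resistance gene with an SV40 poly(A) signal, and no full promoter is annotated ahead of it. This layout is typical of vectors designed for FLP-mediated integration into a genomic FRT landing site, where insertion activates hygromycin resistance and gives isogenic stable cell lines. The stated purpose is MAC-tagged gene expression, for mapping protein interactions and subcellular localisation.
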