Addgene plasmid #111687: MAC_N_GSK3B
Purpose: MAC-tagged gene expression
Depositing lab: Markku Varjosalo. Depositing organization: University of Helsinki, Institute of Biotechnology. Publication: An AP-MS- and BioID-compatible MAC-tag enables comprehensive mapping of protein interactions and subcellular localizations. Liu X, Salokas K, Tamene F, Jiu Y, Weldatsadik RG, Ohman T, Varjosalo M. Nat Commun. 2018 Mar 22;9(1):1188. doi: 10.1038/s41467-018-03523-2. PubMed 29568061.
Backbone
  Vector backbone: MAC-tag-N
  Backbone manufacturer: Markku Varjosalo, Addgene plasmid #108078
  Vector type: Mammalian Expression
Growth in bacteria
  Bacterial resistance: Ampicillin, 100 μg/mL
  Growth temperature: 37°C
  Growth strain: DH5alpha
  Copy number: High Copy
Gene/Insert
  Gene/Insert name: GSK3B (alt name: GSK3B)
  Species: H. sapiens (human)
  Entrez Gene: GSK3B
  Cloning method: Gateway Cloning
Terms and licenses: Academic/Nonprofit Terms; Industry Terms: Not Available to Industry
Depositor comments: CCSB-DFCI hORFeome collection(11086_G10)
How to cite: MAC_N_GSK3B was a gift from Markku Varjosalo (Addgene plasmid # 111687 ; http://n2t.net/addgene:111687 ; RRID:Addgene_111687)
